>Addgene plasmid #140594 | YCplac33-NAT | addgene full sequence | sequence record 297059 | Addgene NGS Result
GCGCCCAATACGCAAACCGCCTCTCCCCGCGCGTTGGCCGATTCATTAATGCAGCTGGCACGACAGGTTT
CCCGACTGGAAAGCGGGCAGTGAGCGCAACGCAATTAATGTGAGTTAGCTCACTCATTAGGCACCCCAGG
CTTTACACTTTATGCTTCCGGCTCGTATGTTGTGTGGAATTGTGAGCGGATAACAATTTCACACAGGAAA
CAGCTATGACCATGATTACGCCAAGCTTGCATGCCTGCAGGTCGACTCTAGAGGATCCCCGGGTACCGAG
CTCGAATTCACTGGCCGTCGTTTTACAACGTCGTGACTGGGAAAACCCTGGCGTTACCCAACTTAATCGC
CTTGCAGCACATCCCCCTTTCGCCAGCTGGCGTAATAGCGAAGAGGCCCGCACCGATCGCCCTTCCCAAC
AGTTGCGCAGCCTGAATGGCGAATGGCGCCTGATGCGGTATTTTCTCCTTACGCATCTGTGCGGTATTTC
ACACCGCATAATCGCTGGGCCATTCTCATGAAGAATATCTTGAATTTATTGTCATATTACTAGTTGGTGT
GGAAGTCCTAATATCGGTGATCAATATAGTGGTTGACATGCTGGCTAGTCAACATTGAGCCTTTTGATCA
TGCAAATATATTACGGTATTTTACAATCAAATATCAAACTTAACTATTGACTTTATAACTTATTTAGGTG
GTAACATTCTTATAAAAAAGAAAAAAATTACTGCAAAACAGTACTAGCTTTTAACTTGTATCCTAGGTTA
TCTATGCTGTCTCACCATAGAGAATATTACCTATTTCAGAATGTATGTCCATGATTCGCCGGGTAAATAC
ATATAATACACAAATCTGGCTTAATAAAGTCTATAATATATCTCATAAAGAAGTGCTAAATTGGCTAGTG
CTATATATTTTTAAGAAAATTTCTTTTGACTAAGTCCATATCGACTTTGTAAAAGTTCACATTAGCATAC
ATATATTACACGAGCCAGAAATAGTAACTTTTGCCTAAATCACAAATTGCAAAATTTAATTGCTTGCAAA
AGGTCACATGCTTATAATCAACTTTTTTAAAAATTTAAAATACTTTTTTATTTTTTATTTTTAAACATAA
ATGAAATAATTTATTTATTGTTTATGATTACCGAAACATAAAACCTGCTCAAGAAAAAGAAACTGTTTTG
TCCTTGGAAAAAAAGCACTACCTAGGAGCGGCCAAAATGCCGAGGCTTTCATAGCTTAAACTCTTTACAG
AAAATAGGCATTATAGATCAGTTCGAGTTTTCTTATTCTTCCTTCCGGTTTTATCGTCACAGTTTTACAG
TAAATAAGTATCACCTCTTAGAGTTCGATGATAAGCTGTCAAACATGAGAATTAATTCCACATGTTAAAA
TAGTGAAGGAGCATGTTCGGCACACAGTGGACCGAACGTGGGGTAAGTGCACTAGGGTCCGGTTAAACGG
ATCTCGCATTGATGAGGCAACGCTAATTATCAACATATAGATTGTTATCTATCTGCATGAACACGAAATC
TTTACTTGACGACTTGAGGCTGATGGTGTTTATGCAAAGAAACCACTGTGTTTAATATGTGTCACTGTTT
GATATTACTGTCAGCGTAGAAGATAATAGTAAAAGCGGTTAATAAGTGTATTTGAGATAAGTGTGATAAA
GTTTTTACAGCGAAAAGACGATAAATACAAGAAAATGATTACGAGGATACGGAGAGAGGTATGTACATGT
GTATTTATATACTAAGCTGCCGGCGGTTGTTTGCAAGACCGAGAAAAGGCTAGCAAGAATCGGGTCATTG
TAGCGTATGCGCCTGTGAACATTCTCTTCAACAAGTTTGATTCCATTGCGGTGAAATGGTAAAAGTCAAC
CCCCTGCGATGTATATTTTCCTGTACAATCAATCAAAAAGCCAAATGATTTAGCATTATCTTTACATCTT
GTTATTTTACAGATTTTATGTTTAGATCTTTTATGCTTGCTTTTCAAAAGGCTTGCAGGCAAGTGCACAA
ACAATACTTAAATAAATACTACTCAGTAATAACCTATTTCTTAGCATTTTTGACGAAATTTGCTATTTTG
TTAGAGTCTTTTACACCATTTGTCTCCACACCTCCGCTTACATCAACACCAATAACGCCATTTAATCTAA
GCGCATCACCAACATTTTCTGGCGTCAGTCCACCAGCTAACATAAAATGTAAGCTCTCGGGGCTCTCTTG
CCTTCCAACCCAGTCAGAAATCGAGTTCCAATCCAAAAGTTCACCTGTCCCACCTGCTTCTGAATCAAAC
AAGGGAATAAACGAATGAGGTTTCTGTGAAGCTGCACTGAGTAGTATGTTGCAGTCTTTTGGAAATACGA
GTCTTTTAATAACTGGCAAACCGAGGAACTCTTGGTATTCTTGCCACGACTCATCTCCATGCAGTTGGAC
GATCGATGATAAGCTGTCAAACATGAGAATTGGGTAATAACTGATATAATTAAATTGAAGCTCTAATTTG
TGAGTTTAGTATACATGCATTTACTTATAATACAGTTTTTTAGTTTTGCTGGCCGCATCTTCTCAAATAT
GCTTCCCAGCCTGCTTTTCTGTAACGTTCACCCTCTACCTTAGCATCCCTTCCCTTTGCAAATAGTCCTC
TTCCAACAATAATAATGTCAGATCCTGTAGAGACCACATCATCCACGGTTCTATACTGTTGACCCAATGC
GTCTCCCTTGTCATCTAAACCCACACCGGGTGTCATAATCAACCAATCGTAACCTTCATCTCTTCCACCC
ATGTCTCTTTGAGCAATAAAGCCGATAACAAAATCTTTGTCGCTCTTCGCAATGTCAACAGTACCCTTAG
TATATTCTCCAGTAGATAGGGAGCCCTTGCATGACAATTCTGCTAACATCAAAAGGCCTCTAGGTTCCTT
TGTTACTTCTTCTGCCGCCTGCTTCAAACCGCTAACAATACCTGGGCCCACCACACCGTGTGCATTCGTA
ATGTCTGCCCATTCTGCTATTCTGTATACACCCGCAGAGTACTGCAATTTGACTGTATTACCAATGTCAG
CAAATTTTCTGTCTTCGAAGAGTAAAAAATTGTACTTGGCGGATAATGCCTTTAGCGGCTTAACTGTGCC
CTCGCCCGGCCAGCGACATGGAGGCCCAGAATACCCTCCTTGACAGTCTTGACGTGCGCAGCTCAGGGGC
ATGATGTGACTGTCGCCCGTACATTTAGCCCATACATCCCCATGTATAATCATTTGCATCCATACATTTT
GATGGCCGCACGGCGCGAAGCAAAAATTACGGCTCCTCGCTGCAGACCTGCGAGCAGGGAAACGCTCCCC
TCACAGACGCGTTGAATTGTCCCCACGCCGCGCCCCTGTAGAGAAATATAAAAGGTTAGGATTTGCCACT
GAGGTTCTTCTTTCATATACTTCCTTTTAAAATCTTGCTAGGATACAGTTCTCACATCACATCCGAACAT
AAACAACTATGGGCACAACCTTGGATGATACTGCCTACAGGTACAGAACCTCTGTGCCGGGAGACGCTGA
GGCAATAGAGGCACTAGATGGCTCCTTCACAACGGACACCGTTTTTAGAGTTACTGCCACGGGAGATGGG
TTCACTTTACGTGAAGTCCCGGTTGACCCTCCATTGACAAAAGTCTTTCCAGACGATGAGTCTGACGACG
AATCAGACGACGGGGAAGATGGAGATCCAGACTCTAGAACTTTTGTTGCTTATGGTGATGATGGCGATTT
GGCCGGGTTCGTCGTCGTGAGCTACTCTGGTTGGAATAGGAGGTTGACGGTCGAGGACATCGAGGTTGCA
CCTGAGCATAGAGGACATGGGGTGGGCAGAGCCTTGATGGGCCTGGCTACAGAATTTGCTCGTGAACGTG
GGGCGGGGCATCTATGGCTTGAAGTCACAAATGTCAATGCTCCCGCAATACATGCATATAGACGTATGGG
TTTTACCCTGTGCGGGCTTGATACAGCTTTGTACGATGGAACCGCTAGTGACGGTGAACAAGCCTTATAT
ATGTCCATGCCTTGCCCTTAATCAGTACTGACAATAAAAAGATTCTTGTTTTCAAGAACTTGTCATTTGT
ATAGTTTTTTTATATTGTAGTTGTTCTATTTTAATCAAATGTTAGCGTGATTTATATTTTTTTTCGCCTC
GACATCATCTGCCCAGATGCGAAGTTAAGTGCGCAGAAAGTAATATCATGCGTCAATCGTATGTGAATGC
TGGTCGCTATACTGCTGTCGATTCCATATGCGTATATATACCAATCTAAGTCTGTGCTCCTTCCTTCGTT
CTTCCTTCTGTTCGGAGATTACCGAATCAAAAAAATTTCAAGGAAACCGAAATCAAAAAAAAGAATAAAA
AAAAAATGATGAATTGAAAAGCTAATTCTTGAAGACGAAAGGGCCTCGTGATACGCCTATTTTTATAGGT
TAATGTCATGATAATAATGGTTTCTTAGACGTCAGGTGGCACTTTTCGGGGAAATGTGCGCGGAACCCCT
ATTTGTTTATTTTTCTAAATACATTCAAATATGTATCCGCTCATGAGACAATAACCCTGATAAATGCTTC
AATAATATTGAAAAAGGAAGAGTATGAGTATTCAACATTTCCGTGTCGCCCTTATTCCCTTTTTTGCGGC
ATTTTGCCTTCCTGTTTTTGCTCACCCAGAAACGCTGGTGAAAGTAAAAGATGCTGAAGATCAGTTGGGT
GCACGAGTGGGTTACATCGAACTGGATCTCAACAGCGGTAAGATCCTTGAGAGTTTTCGCCCCGAAGAAC
GTTTTCCAATGATGAGCACTTTTAAAGTTCTGCTATGTGGCGCGGTATTATCCCGTATTGACGCCGGGCA
AGAGCAACTCGGTCGCCGCATACACTATTCTCAGAATGACTTGGTTGAGTACTCACCAGTCACAGAAAAG
CATCTTACGGATGGCATGACAGTAAGAGAATTATGCAGTGCTGCCATAACCATGAGTGATAACACTGCGG
CCAACTTACTTCTGACAACGATCGGAGGACCGAAGGAGCTAACCGCTTTTTTGCACAACATGGGGGATCA
TGTAACTCGCCTTGATCGTTGGGAACCGGAGCTGAATGAAGCCATACCAAACGACGAGCGTGACACCACG
ATGCCTGTAGCAATGGCAACAACGTTGCGCAAACTATTAACTGGCGAACTACTTACTCTAGCTTCCCGGC
AACAATTAATAGACTGGATGGAGGCGGATAAAGTTGCAGGACCACTTCTGCGCTCGGCCCTTCCGGCTGG
CTGGTTTATTGCTGATAAATCTGGAGCCGGTGAGCGTGGGTCTCGCGGTATCATTGCAGCACTGGGGCCA
GATGGTAAGCCCTCCCGTATCGTAGTTATCTACACGACGGGGAGTCAGGCAACTATGGATGAACGAAATA
GACAGATCGCTGAGATAGGTGCCTCACTGATTAAGCATTGGTAACTGTCAGACCAAGTTTACTCATATAT
ACTTTAGATTGATTTAAAACTTCATTTTCAATTTAAAAGGATCTAGGTGAAGATCCTTTTTGATAATCTC
ATGACCAAAATCCCTTAACGTGAGTTTTCGTTCCACTGAGCGTCAGACCCCGTAGAAAAGATCAAAGGAT
CTTCTTGAGATCCTTTTTTTCTGCGCGTAATCTGCTGCTTGCAAACAAAAAAACCACCGCTACCAGCGGT
GGTTTGTTTGCCGGATCAAGAGCTACCAACTCTTTTTCCGAAGGTAACTGGCTTCAGCAGAGCGCAGATA
CCAAATACTGTTCTTCTAGTGTAGCCGTAGTTAGGCCACCACTTCAAGAACTCTGTAGCACCGCCTACAT
ACCTCGCTCTGCTAATCCTGTTACCAGTGGCTGCTGCCAGTGGCGATAAGTCGTGTCTTACCGGGTTGGA
CTCAAGACGATAGTTACCGGATAAGGCGCAGCGGTCGGGCTGAACGGGGGGTTCGTGCACACAGCCCAGC
TTGGAGCGAACGACCTACACCGAACTGAGATACCTACAGCGTGAGCTATGAGAAAGCGCCACGCTTCCCG
AAGGGAGAAAGGCGGACAGGTATCCGGTAAGCGGCAGGGTCGGAACAGGAGAGCGCACGAGGGAGCTTCC
AGGGGGAAACGCCTGGTATCTTTATAGTCCTGTCGGGTTTCGCCACCTCTGACTTGAGCGTCGATTTTTG
TGATGCTCGTCAGGGGGGCGGAGCCTATGGAAAAACGCCAGCAACGCGGCCTTTTTACGGTTCCTGGCCT
TTTGCTGGCCTTTTGCTCACATGTTCTTTCCTGCGTTATCCCCTGATTCTGTGGATAACCGTATTACCGC
CTTTGAGTGAGCTGATACCGCTCGCCGCAGCCGAACGACCGAGCGCAGCGAGTCAGTGAGCGAGGAAGCG
GAAGA
Features (pLannotate 1.2.2; 18 found; start..end, strand, type, name):
      1..93      +  CDS            lacI (fragment): lac repressor; lacI; The lac repressor binds to the lac operator to inhibit transcription in E. coli. This inhibition can be relieved by adding lactose or isopropyl-β-D-thiogalactopyranoside (IPTG).
    106..127     +  protein_bind   CAP binding site: CAP binding activates transcription in the presence of cAMP. E. coli catabolite activator protein
    142..172     +  promoter       lac promoter: promoter for the E. coli lac operon
    180..196     +  protein_bind   lac operator: The lac repressor binds to the lac operator to inhibit transcription in E. coli. This inhibition can be relieved by adding lactose or isopropyl-β-D-thiogalactopyranoside (IPTG). lac repressor encoded by lacI
    233..289     -  misc_feature   MCS: pUC18/19 multiple cloning site
    286..443     +  CDS            lacZα (fragment): LacZα fragment of β-galactosidase; lacZ fragment
    449..500     -  misc_feature   bom (fragment): basis of mobility region from pBR322
    505..615     +  CDS            RMD1 (fragment): RMD1_YEAST - Experimental evidence at protein level: Swiss-Prot protein existence level 1. Required for sporulation where it is believed to have a role in meiotic nuclear division. From Saccharomyces cerevisiae (strain ATCC 204508 / S288c) (Baker's yeast).
   1063..2225    -  misc_feature   CEN/ARS: S. cerevisiae CEN4 centromere fused to the autonomously replicating sequence ARS1/ARS416
   2452..2470    -  promoter       tet promoter (fragment): E. coli promoter for tetracycline efflux protein gene
   2560..3153    -  CDS            URA3 (fragment): orotidine-5'-phosphate decarboxylase, required for uracil biosynthesis; S. cerevisiae URA3; yeast auxotrophic marker, counterselectable with 5-fluoroorotic acid (5-FOA)
   3165..3507    +  promoter       TEF promoter: Ashbya gossypii TEF promoter
   3503..4078    +  CDS            sta: STA_STRLA - Experimental evidence at protein level: Swiss-Prot protein existence level 1. Involved in resistance to streptothricin, a broad-spectrum antibiotic produced by streptomycetes. Detoxifies streptothricin via acetylation of the beta amino group of the first beta-lysyl moiety of streptothricin. From Streptomyces lavendulae.
   4087..4284    +  terminator     TEF terminator: Ashbya gossypii TEF terminator
   4295..4428    -  promoter       URA3 promoter (fragment): S. cerevisiae URA3
   4539..4643    +  promoter       AmpR promoter: bla
   4644..5504    +  CDS            AmpR: β-lactamase; bla; confers resistance to ampicillin, carbenicillin, and related antibiotics
   5675..6263    +  rep_origin     ori: high-copy-number ColE1/pMB1/pBR322/pUC origin of replication
