[The description below was written by a language model from this plasmid's Addgene catalogue record and pLannotate feature annotations shown in this document.]
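Description:
YCplac33-NAT is an empty yeast–E. coli shuttle backbone for expression work in Saccharomyces cerevisiae, derived from the centromeric vector YCplac33. Its defining modification is a change of yeast marker: the URA3 auxotrophic marker has been replaced by a nourseothricin resistance cassette (NatMX6). The feature table shows how this was done. An Ashbya gossypii TEF promoter drives a streptothricin acetyltransferase coding sequence, followed by the TEF terminator. This unit sits between a remnant of the URA3 coding region and a fragment of the URA3 promoter, so the cassette interrupts the original marker rather than removing it completely. Because selection is drug-based, the plasmid can be used in strains that are prototrophic for uracil or in which URA3 is already in use.

In yeast, the plasmid is maintained by a CEN4 centromere fused to ARS1. This arrangement gives stable segregation and typically a low copy number per cell, which suits near-physiological expression and complementation experiments. In E. coli, it is propagated through a ColE1/pUC-type origin and selected with the ampicillin resistance gene (bla) under its own promoter. Cloning uses the pUC18/19 multiple cloning site, which lies within a lacZα fragment downstream of the lac promoter, operator and CAP site; in the parental design this allows blue/white screening of restriction-cloned inserts. No yeast promoter or terminator is annotated next to the polylinker, so inserts apparently need to carry their own regulatory sequences. Other annotations, such as the lacI, bom, tet promoter and RMD1 fragments, are backbone remnants with no evident function. The sequenced record is 6,445 nt, close to the stated backbone size of 6,456 bp.
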