Addgene plasmid #140594: YCplac33-NAT
Purpose: (Empty Backbone) Expression in S. cerevisiae
Depositing lab: David Sabatini. Depositing organization: Whitehead Institute for Biomedical Research. Publication: MCART1/SLC25A51 is required for mitochondrial NAD transport. Kory N, Uit de Bos J, van der Rijt S, Jankovic N, Gura M, Arp N, Pena IA, Prakash G, Chan SH, Kunchok T, Lewis CA, Sabatini DM. Sci Adv. 2020 Oct 21;6(43):eabe5310. doi: 10.1126/sciadv.abe5310. Print 2020 Oct. PubMed 33087354.
Backbone
  Vector backbone: YCplac33C
  Backbone size (bp): 6456
  Modifications to backbone: Nourseothricin (NatMX6) resistance instead of URA3 selection marker
  Vector type: Yeast Expression
  Selectable markers: NAT (Nourseothricin)
Growth in bacteria
  Bacterial resistance: Ampicillin, 100 μg/mL
  Growth temperature: 37°C
  Growth strain: DH5alpha
  Copy number: Unknown
Gene/Insert
  Cloning method: Restriction Enzyme
Terms and licenses: Academic/Nonprofit Terms; Industry Terms: Not Available to Industry
How to cite: YCplac33-NAT was a gift from David Sabatini (Addgene plasmid # 140594 ; http://n2t.net/addgene:140594 ; RRID:Addgene_140594)
